Addgene plasmid #68151: 0.44 hA33 luciferase
Purpose: luciferase reporter for hA33 promoter
Depositing lab: Joan Heath. Depositing organization: Lunenfeld-Tanenbaum Research Institute -. Publication: Analysis of the regulation of the A33 antigen gene reveals intestine-specific mechanisms of gene expression. Johnstone CN, White SJ, Tebbutt NC, Clay FJ, Ernst M, Biggs WH, Viars CS, Czekay S, Arden KC, Heath JK. J Biol Chem. 2002 Sep 13;277(37):34531-9. Epub 2002 Jul 11. 10.1074/jbc.M204865200 PubMed 12114523.
Backbone
  Vector backbone: pGL3 Basic
  Backbone manufacturer: Promega
  Backbone size w/o insert (bp): 4800
  Vector type: Mammalian Expression, Luciferase
Growth in bacteria
  Bacterial resistance: Ampicillin, 100 μg/mL
  Growth temperature: 37°C
  Growth strain: DH5alpha
  Copy number: Unknown
Gene/Insert
  Gene/Insert name: A33 (alt name: GPA33)
  Species: H. sapiens (human)
  Insert size (bp): 408
  Mutation: starts at -443 relative to ATG
  GenBank ID: 10223
  Entrez Gene: GPA33 (a.k.a. A33)
  Promoter: human GPA33 promoter
  Tag / fusion protein: luciferase (C terminal on backbone)
  Cloning method: Restriction Enzyme; 5′ cloning site KpnI (unknown if destroyed); 3′ cloning site XhoI (unknown if destroyed)
  Sequencing primers: 5′ RVprimer3; 3′ lucNRev
Terms and licenses: Academic/Nonprofit Terms; Industry Terms: Not Available to Industry
How to cite: 0.44 hA33 luciferase was a gift from Joan Heath (Addgene plasmid # 68151 ; http://n2t.net/addgene:68151 ; RRID:Addgene_68151)
