[The description below was written by a language model from this plasmid's Addgene catalogue record.]
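Description:
0.44 hA33 luciferase is a mammalian promoter-reporter plasmid built on the Promega pGL3 Basic backbone (about 4.8 kb without insert). pGL3 Basic carries a firefly luciferase coding sequence but has no eukaryotic promoter or enhancer of its own, so any luciferase signal in transfected cells depends on the regulatory DNA cloned upstream of the reporter. The plasmid is propagated in E. coli under ampicillin selection. The record lists its copy number as unknown, and no feature table is provided, so the origin of replication and other backbone elements are not itemised here.

The insert is a 408 bp fragment of the human GPA33 (A33 antigen) promoter, cloned between the KpnI and XhoI sites of the polylinker. The fragment begins at position -443 relative to the GPA33 start codon, which accounts for the "0.44" in the name, and it sits directly upstream of luciferase so that it drives reporter transcription. The catalogue lists luciferase as a C-terminal fusion on the backbone, but the stated purpose and the promoter-only insert point to a transcriptional reporter rather than a protein fusion.

The construct is used to measure the activity of this proximal GPA33 promoter region in transient transfection assays. The associated study examined how the A33 antigen gene achieves intestine-specific expression, which fits uses such as comparing promoter activity across cell types or against promoter fragments of other lengths. The name suggests it may belong to a promoter deletion series, although the record does not describe any other members.
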