>Addgene plasmid #68151 | 0.44 hA33 luciferase | addgene partial sequence | sequence record 120957 | RVprimer3 5'-CTAGCAAAATAGGCTGTCCC-3'
TTTCTCTATCGATAGGTACCAGCAAATATGGGCAACACCCTTCTTTTACTAGCTTGGAACCCTACCTCTG
AGTGCATTTCCCTTTTTATTATTTATTTCCTGTCAGTTATAAGAGAGGCCTACCCCTTTGTGAGCAGTCT
AGGACTTTGTACACCTGCTAAGTAGGGAGAAGGCAGGGGAGGTGGCTGGTTTAAGGGGAACTTGAGGGAA
GTAGGGAAGACTCCTCTCGGGACCTTTGGAGTAGGTGACACATGAGCCCAGCCCCAGCTCACCTGCCAAT
CCAGCTGAGGAGCTCACCTGCCAATCCAGCTGAGGCTGGGCAGAGGTGGGTGAGAAGAGGGAAAATTGCA
GGGACCTCCAGTTGGGCCAGGCCAGAAGCTGCTGTAGCTTTAACCAGACAGCTCAGACCTGTATGGAGGC
TGCCAGTGCTCGAGATCTGCGATCTAAGTAAGCTTGGCATTCCGGTACTGTTGGTAAAGCCACCATGGAA
GACGCCAAAAACATAAAGAAAGGCCCGGCGCCATTCTATCCGCTGGAAGATGGAACCGCTGGAGAGCAAC
TGCATAAGGCTATGAAGAGATACGCCCTGGTTCCTGGAACAATTGCTTTTACAGATGCACATATCGAGGT
GGACATCACTTACGCTGAGTACTTCGAAATGTCCGTTCGGTTGGCAGAAGCTATGAAACGATATGGGCTG
AATACAAATCACAGAATCGTCGTATGCAGTGAAAACTCTCTTCAATTCTTTATGCCGGTGTTGGGCGCGT
TATTTATCGGAGTTGC
