>Addgene plasmid #68151 | 0.44 hA33 luciferase | addgene partial sequence | sequence record 120958 | LucNRev 5'-CCTTATGCAGTTGCTCTCC-3'
GGCGCCGGGCCTTTCTTTATGTTTTTGGCGTCTTCCATGGTGGCTTTACCAACAGTACCGGAATGCCAAG
CTTACTTAGATCGCAGATCTCGAGCACTGGCAGCCTCCATACAGGTCTGAGCTGTCTGGTTAAAGCTACA
GCAGCTTCTGGCCTGGCCCAACTGGAGGTCCCTGCAATTTTCCCTCTTCTCACCCACCTCTGCCCAGCCT
CAGCTGGATTGGCAGGTGAGCTCCTCAGCTGGATTGGCAGGTGAGCTGGGGCTGGGCTCATGTGTCACCT
ACTCCAAAGGTCCCGAGAGGAGTCTTCCCTACTTCCCTCAAGTTCCCCTTAAACCAGCCACCTCCCCTGC
CTTCTCCCTACTTAGCAGGTGTACAAAGTCCTAGACTGCTCACAAAGGGGTAGGCCTCTCTTATAACTGA
CAGGAAATAAATAATAAAAAGGGAAATGCACTCAGAGGTAGGGTTCCAAGCTAGTAAAAGAAGGGTGTTG
CCCATATTTGCTGGTACCTATCGATAGAGAAATGTTCTGGCACCTGCACTTGCACTGGGGACAGCCTATT
TTGCTAGTTTGTTTTGTTTCGTTTTGTTTTGATGGAGAGCGTATGTTAGTACTATCGATTCACACAAAAA
ACCAACACACAGATGTAATGAAAATAAAGATATTTTATTGCGGCCGCTCCAAGTACCTCCCGTACCTTAA
TATTACTTACTTATCATGGTAGCTTGGGCTGGCGTAATAGCGAAGAGGCCCGCACCGATCGCCCTTCCCA
ACAGTTGCGCAGCCTGAATGGC
